>Addgene plasmid #104008 | pEB2-Katushka | addgene full sequence | sequence record 200529 | Addgene NGS Result
CCAGCTGGCAATTCCGACGTCTAAGAAACCATTATTATCATGACATTAACCTATAAAAATAGGCGTATCA
CGAGGCCCTTTCGTCTTCACCACAGCTAACACCACGTCGTCCCTATCTGCTGCCCTAGGTCTATGAGTGG
TTGCTGGATAACTTTACGGGCATGCATAAGGCTCGTATGATATATTCAGGGAGACCACAACGGTTTCCCT
CTACAAATAATTTTGTTTAACTTTTCTAGATTTAAGAAGGAGATATACATATGTCTGTGCTGATTACCGA
GAACATGCACATGAAGCTGTACATGGAGGGCACCGTGAACGACCACCACTTCAAGTGCACATCCGAGGGC
GAAGGCAAGCCCTACGAGGGCACCCAGACCATGAAGATCAAGGTGGTCGAGGGCGGCCCTTTACCCTTCG
CCTTCGACATCCTGGCTACCAGCTTCATGTACGGCAGCAAGACCTTCATCAACCACACCCAGGGCATCCC
CGACTTCTTTAAGCAGTCCTTCCCTGAGGGCTTCACATGGGAGAGAATCACCACATACGAAGACGGGGGC
GTGCTGACCGCTACCCAGGACACCAGCCTGCAGAACGGCTGCCTGATCTACAACGTCAAGATCAACGGGG
TGAACTTCCCATCCAACGGCCCTGTGATGCAGAAGAAAACACTGGGCTGGGAGGCCAGCACCGAGATGCT
GTACCCCGCTGACAGCGGCCTGAGGGGCCACAGCCAGATGGCCCTGAAGTTAGTGGGCGGGGGCTACCTG
CACTGCAGCTTGAAGACCACATACAGATCCAAGAAACCCGCTAAGAACTTGAAGATGCCCGGCTTCTACT
TCGTGGACAGGAGACTGGAAAGAATCAAGGAGGCCGACAAAGAGACCTACGTCGAGCAGCACGAGATGGC
TGTGGCCAGGTACTGCGACCTGCCTAGCAAACTGGGGCACAGCTAAATGTCCAGACCTGCAGGCATGCAA
GCTCTAGAGGCATCAAATAAAACGAAAGGCTCAGTCGAAAGACTGGGCCTTTCGTTTTATCTGTTGAAAT
GCACCAAAAACTCGTAAAAGCTCTGATGTATCTATCTTTTTTACACCGTTTTCATCTGTGCATATGGACA
GTTTTCCCTTTGATATCTAACGGTGAACAGTTGTTCTACTTTTGTTTGTTAGTCTTGATGCTTCACTGAT
AGATACAAGAGCCATAAGAACCTCAGATCCTTCCGTATTTAGCCAGTATGTTCTCTAGTGTGGTTCGTTG
TTTTTGCGTGAGCCATGAGAACGAACCATTGAGATCATGCTTACTTTGCATGTCACTCAAAAATTTTGCC
TCAAAACTGGTGAGCTGAATTTTTGCAGTTAAAGCATCGTGTAGTGTTTTTCTTAGTCCGTTACGTAGGT
AGGAATCTGATGTAATGGTTGTTGGTATTTTGTCACCATTCATTTTTATCTGGTTGTTCTCAAGTTCGGT
TACGAGATCCATTTGTCTATCTAGTTCAACTTGGAAAATCAACGTATCAGTCGGGCGGCCTCGCTTATCA
ACCACCAATTTCATATTGCTGTAAGTGTTTAAATCTTTACTTATTGGTTTCAAAACCCATTGGTTAAGCC
TTTTAAACTCATGGTAGTTATTTTCAAGCATTAACATGAACTTAAATTCATCAAGGCTAATCTCTATATT
TGCCTTGTGAGTTTTCTTTTGTGTTAGTTCTTTTAATAACCACTCATAAATCCTCATAGAGTATTTGTTT
TCAAAAGACTTAACATGTTCCAGATTATATTTTATGAATTTTTTTAACTGGAAAAGATAAGGCAATATCT
CTTCACTAAAAACTAATTCTAATTTTTCGCTTGAGAACTTGGCATAGTTTGTCCACTGGAAAATCTCAAA
GCCTTTAACCAAAGGATTCCTGATTTCCACAGTTCTCGTCATCAGCTCTCTGGTTGCTTTAGCTAATACA
CCATAAGCATTTTCCCTACTGATGTTCATCATCTGAGCGTATTGGTTATAAGTGAACGATACCGTCCGTT
CTTTCCTTGTAGGGTTTTCAATCGTGGGGTTGAGTAGTGCCACACAGCATAAAATTAGCTTGGTTTCATG
CTCCGTTAAGTCATAGCGACTAATCGCTAGTTCATTTGCTTTGAAAACAACTAATTCAGACATACATCTC
AATTGGTCTAGGTGATTTTAATCACTATACCAATTGAGATGGGCTAGTCAATGATAATTACTAGTCCTTT
TCCTTTGAGTTGTGGGTATCTGTAAATTCTGCTAGACCTTTGCTGGAAAACTTGTAAATTCTGCTAGACC
CTCTGTAAATTCCGCTAGACCTTTGTGTGTTTTTTTTGTTTATATTCAAGTGGTTATAATTTATAGAATA
AAGAAAGAATAAAAAAAGATAAAAAGAATAGATCCCAGCCCTGTGTATAACTCACTACTTTAGTCAGTTC
CGCAGTATTACAAAAGGATGTCGCAAACGCTGTTTGCTCCTCTACAAAACAGACCTTAAAACCCTAAAGG
CTTAAGTAGCACCCTCGCAAGCTCGGGCAAATCGCTGAATATTCCTTTTGTCTCCGACCATCAGGCACCT
GAGTCGCTGTCTTTTTCGTGACATTCAGTTCGCTGCGCTCACGGCTCTGGCAGTGAATGGGGGTAAATGG
CACTACAGGCGCCTTTTATGGATTCATGCAAGGAAACTACCCATAATACAAGAAAAGCCCGTCACGGGCT
TCTCAGGGCGTTTTATGGCGGGTCTGCTATGTGGTGCTATCTGACTTTTTGCTGTTCAGCAGTTCCTGCC
CTCTGATTTTCCAGTCTGACCACTTCGGATTATCCCGTGACAGGTCATTCAGACTGGCTAATGCACCCAG
TAAGGCAGCGGTATCATCAACAGGCTTACCCGTCTTACTGTCAACCAGACCCGCCAGGATTCTCATGCAT
AAAAAACGCCCGGCGGCAACCGAGCGTTCTGAATTAATTAATCATCGCGACTGCAGAGATCCCAGAGTCC
TTATTAGAAGAACTCGTCAAGAAGGCGATAGAAGGCGATGCGCTGCGAATCGGGAGCGGCGATACCGTAA
AGCACGAGGAAGCGGTCAGCCCATTCGCCGCCAAGCTCTTCAGCAATATCACGGGTAGCCAACGCTATGT
CCTGATAGCGGTCCGCCACACCCAGCCGGCCACAGTCGATGAATCCAGAAAAGCGGCCATTTTCCACCAT
GATATTCGGCAAGCAGGCATCGCCATGGGTCACGACGAGATCCTCGCCGTCGGGCATGCGCGCCTTGAGC
CTGGCGAACAGTTCGGCTGGCGCGAGCCCCTGATGCTCTTCGTCCAGATCATCCTGATCGACAAGACCGG
CTTCCATCCGAGTACGTGCTCGCTCGATGCGATGTTTCGCTTGGTGGTCGAATGGGCAGGTAGCCGGATC
AAGCGTATGCAGCCGCCGCATTGCATCAGCCATGATGGATACTTTCTCGGCAGGAGCAAGGTGAGATGAC
AGGAGATCCTGCCCCGGCACTTCGCCCAATAGCAGCCAGTCCCTTCCCGCTTCAGTGACAACGTCGAGCA
CAGCTGCGCAAGGAACGCCCGTCGTGGCCAGCCACGATAGCCGCGCTGCCTCGTCCTGCAGTTCATTCAG
GGCACCGGACAGGTCGGTCTTGACAAAAAGAACCGGGCGCCCCTGCGCTGACAGCCGGAACACGGCGGCA
TCAGAGCAGCCGATTGTCTGTTGTGCCCAGTCATAGCCGAATAGCCTCTCCACCCAAGCGGCCGGAGAAC
CTGCGTGCAATCCATCTTGTTCAATCATGCGAAACGATCCTCATCCTGTCTCTTGATCAGATCTTGATCC
CCTGCGCCATCAGATCCTTGGCGGCAAGAAAGCCATCCAGTTTACTTTGCAGGGCTTCCCAACCTTACCA
GAGGGCGCC
Features (pLannotate 1.2.2; 8 found; start..end, strand, type, name):
    261..953     +  CDS            Katushka: Katushka is a basic (constitutively fluorescent) red fluorescent protein published in 2007, derived from Entacmaea quadricolor. It is reported to be a rapidly-maturing dimer.
    964..983     +  misc_feature   MCS (fragment): pUC18/19 multiple cloning site
    994..1040    +  terminator     rrnB T1 terminator: transcription terminator T1 from the E. coli rrnB gene
   1213..2163    -  CDS            Rep101: RepA protein needed for replication with the pSC101 origin; rep101
   2211..2433    -  rep_origin     pSC101 ori: low-copy replication origin that requires the Rep101 protein
   2939..2973    -  terminator     lambda t0 terminator: minimal transcription terminator from phage lambda (Scholtissek and Grosse, 1987)
   3017..3808    -  CDS            neo: KKA2_KLEPN - Also known as kan, nptII. Experimental evidence at protein level: Swiss-Prot protein existence level 1. Resistance to kanamycin, neomycin, paromomycin, ribostamycin, butirosin and gentamicin B. From Klebsiella pneumoniae.
   3840..30      -  CDS            tnpA (fragment) (across the origin): TN5P_ECOLX - Also known as tnp. Experimental evidence at protein level: Swiss-Prot protein existence level 1. Mediates transposition of transposon Tn5 by a 'cut and paste' mechanism. First, the monomeric transposase binds the 19 bp inverted DNA repeats flanking the transposon. Then, dimerization of the DNA- bound transposase creates a synaptic DNA complex. After nicking of the first DNA strand, excision of the transposon proceeds through a series of intermediates. The transposase then mediates the insertion of the transposon at a new site by strand transfer. The activity of the wild- type tran
