[The description below was written by a language model from this plasmid's Addgene catalogue record and pLannotate feature annotations shown in this document.]
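Description:
pEB2-Katushka is a low-copy bacterial expression plasmid of roughly 3.9 kb, built on the pEB2 backbone for constitutive production of the far-red fluorescent protein Katushka in Escherichia coli; the recorded growth strain is the wild-type K-12 strain MG1655. Replication depends on the pSC101 origin together with its cognate Rep101 (RepA) initiator protein, a pairing that keeps the plasmid at a low copy number. Selection is by kanamycin, conferred by the neo/nptII aminoglycoside phosphotransferase gene, which is followed by a minimal phage lambda t0 terminator. A short annotated fragment of the Tn5 transposase adjacent to the resistance gene is most likely a remnant of the Tn5-derived kanamycin cassette rather than a functional element.

The payload is a synthetic 696 bp Katushka coding sequence inserted by Gibson assembly. Katushka is a constitutively fluorescent, rapidly maturing dimeric red protein derived from eqFP578 of the sea anemone Entacmaea quadricolor, and the record lists fourteen substitutions relative to that parent. The catalogue entry gives proC as the promoter; this element is not picked up in the automated feature table, but presumably lies in the unannotated region upstream of the open reading frame. Downstream of the coding sequence sit a small fragment of a pUC-type multiple cloning site and the rrnB T1 terminator, which insulates the expression cassette from the replication module. The plasmid belongs to a collection of fluorescent protein constructs sharing this backbone, created for systematic comparison of fluorescent protein maturation times in living bacterial cells. The shared low-copy backbone and promoter help make measurements comparable between proteins.
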