Addgene plasmid #104008: pEB2-Katushka
Purpose: Plasmid encoding Katushka
Depositing lab: Philippe Cluzel. Depositing organization: Harvard University. Publication: Systematic characterization of maturation time of fluorescent proteins in living cells. Balleza E, Kim JM, Cluzel P. Nat Methods. 2018 Jan;15(1):47-51. doi: 10.1038/nmeth.4509. Epub 2017 Nov 20. PubMed 29320486.
Backbone
  Vector backbone: pEB2
  Backbone size w/o insert (bp): 3224
  Total vector size (bp): 3920
  Modifications to backbone: See "Notes On Plasmids In This Collection"
  Vector type: Bacterial Expression ; Low copy
Growth in bacteria
  Bacterial resistance: Kanamycin, 50 μg/mL
  Growth temperature: 37°C
  Growth strain: MG1655
  Copy number: Low Copy
Gene/Insert
  Gene/Insert name: Katushka
  Species: Synthetic
  Insert size (bp): 696
  Mutation: Mutations relative to eqFP578 (E3V, K6T, N21D, R32G, L79F, I115L, S131P, N143S, G152S, F174L, H193Y, H197R, K220R, R231S)
  Promoter: proC
  Cloning method: Gibson Cloning
  Sequencing primers: 5′ GCGTATCACGAGGCCCTTTC; 3′ AAAGGGAAAACTGTCCATATGCAC
Terms and licenses: Academic/Nonprofit Terms; Industry Terms: Not Available to Industry
Depositor comments: This FP derives from eqFP578. Please see "Notes On Plasmids In This Collection" document for further details and references.
How to cite: pEB2-Katushka was a gift from Philippe Cluzel (Addgene plasmid # 104008 ; http://n2t.net/addgene:104008 ; RRID:Addgene_104008)
